Addgene plasmid #27216: ldlr (low density lipoprotein receptor)_L (OZ539)
Depositing lab: Keith Joung. Depositing organization: Massachusetts General Hospital. Publication: Rapid "open-source" engineering of customized zinc-finger nucleases for highly efficient gene modification. Maeder ML, Thibodeau-Beganny S, Osiak A, Wright DA, Anthony RM, Eichtinger M, Jiang T, Foley JE, Winfrey RJ, Townsend JA, Unger-Wallace E, Sander JD, Muller-Lerch F, Fu F, Pearlberg J, Goebel C, Dassie JP, Pruett-Miller SM, Porteus MH, Sgroi DC, Iafrate AJ, Dobbs D, McCray PB, Cathomen T, Voytas DF, Joung JK. Mol Cell. 2008 Jul 25. 31(2):294-301. 10.1016/j.molcel.2008.06.016 PubMed 18657511.
Backbone
  Vector backbone: MG414
  Backbone size w/o insert (bp): 5493
  Vector type: Zebrafish Targeting
Growth in bacteria
  Bacterial resistance: Kanamycin, 50 μg/mL
  Growth temperature: 37°C
  Growth strain: XL1 Blue
  Growth instructions: Requires a bacterial strain such as XL1 Blue, that expresses the lacIq allele of lac repressor
  Copy number: Low Copy
Gene/Insert
  Gene/Insert name: Zinc finger array targeting ldlr (alt names: low density lipoprotein receptor-like; OZ539; LOC100329978)
  Species: D. rerio (zebrafish)
  Insert size (bp): 270
  GenBank ID: ENSDARG00000029476
  Entrez Gene: LOC100329978
  Cloning method: Restriction Enzyme; 5′ cloning site XbaI (not destroyed); 3′ cloning site BamHI (not destroyed)
  Sequencing primers: 5′ OK.61 GGGTAGTACGATGACGGAACCTGTC
Terms and licenses: Academic/Nonprofit Terms; Industry Terms: Not Available to Industry
Depositor comments: This plasmid encodes a zinc finger array targeting half of a target sequence in the zebrafish gene ldlr (see below). Please note that this plasmid does NOT contain the ldlr sequence. Users must order the complementary plasmid ldlr (low density lipoprotein receptor)_R (OZ540) [Addgene plasmid 27217] in order to create a zinc finger nuclease (ZFN) pair to introduce targeted mutations into this specific zebrafish gene. Users will also need to clone the zinc finger (ZF) insert of this plasmid into a zinc finger nuclease (ZFN) vector to express a FOKI fusion product. Examples of possible ZFN expression vectors that can be used are: pST1374 (Addgene plasmid 13426), pMLM290 (Addgene plasmid 21872), pMLM292 (Addgene plasmid 21873), pMLM800 (Addgene plasmid 27202) and pMLM802 (Addgene plasmid 27203). This zinc finger array was tested for binding activity to the sequence 5'-GTGGATGCA-3' in a bacterial two hybrid assay, and resulted in 5.65 fold activation. However, this array has not yet been tested for activity as a zinc finger nuclease (i.e. for its ability to induce mutations at the intended locus). Scientists using this zinc finger array in a publication should notify and acknowledge NIH grant number R01 GM088040 in the publication. Other Articles: "Oligomerized pool engineering (OPEN): an 'open-source' protocol for making customized zinc-finger arrays." Maeder ML et al. (Nat Protoc. 2009 Sept 17. 4(10):1471-1501. Pubmed ID: 19798082 "Targeted mutagenesis in zebrafish using customized zinc-finger nucleases." Foley JE et al. (Nat Protoc. 2009 Dec 3. 4(12):1855-1867. Pubmed ID: 20010934
How to cite: ldlr (low density lipoprotein receptor)_L (OZ539) was a gift from Keith Joung (Addgene plasmid # 27216 ; http://n2t.net/addgene:27216 ; RRID:Addgene_27216)
