[The description below was written by a language model from this plasmid's Addgene catalogue record.]
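Description:
ldlr (low density lipoprotein receptor)_L (OZ539) is a low-copy bacterial plasmid built on the MG414 backbone (about 5.5 kb without insert) and selected with kanamycin. It is catalogued as a zebrafish targeting reagent. The record notes that it must be maintained in a host carrying the lacIq allele of the lac repressor, such as XL1 Blue. This implies lac-regulated expression of the insert, although the promoter and origin of replication are not stated. The payload is a roughly 270 bp engineered zinc finger array, cloned between XbaI and BamHI sites that are both preserved so the array can be excised as a cassette. The plasmid does not contain any sequence from the ldlr gene. It encodes only a DNA-binding protein module designed to recognise a nine-base-pair half-site within the zebrafish ldlr (low density lipoprotein receptor-like) locus.

The array is the "left" member of a pair and comes from the OPEN (oligomerized pool engineering) selection platform for customised zinc fingers. To produce a working zinc finger nuclease, the insert has to be subcloned into a separate expression vector that supplies the FokI cleavage domain. It is then used with the complementary right-hand array (OZ540), so that the two FokI fusions dimerise across the target site and introduce a double-strand break, giving targeted mutations. According to the record, the array activated reporter expression 5.65-fold in a bacterial two-hybrid binding assay against its intended half-site. It had not been tested as a nuclease for the ability to induce mutations at the endogenous locus, so its activity in fish was unverified at the time of deposit.
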