>Addgene plasmid #27216 | ldlr (low density lipoprotein receptor)_L (OZ539) | addgene partial sequence | sequence record 33617 | 27216 with OK.61 (5' GGGTAGTACGATGACGGAACCTGTC 3')
CATTGTGCAAAGGCCCTGAGAAAAATCCAAGCTTTGGCGGCCGCTGACTACAAAGACGATGATGACAAAT
CTAGACCCGGGGAGCGCCCCTTCCAGTGTCGCATTTGCATGCGGAACTTTTCGCAGCAGGGCAGCCTTAA
CCGGCATACCCGTACTCATACCGGTGAAAAACCGTTTCAGTGTCGGATCTGTATGCGAAATTTCTCCGTG
CGGCACAACTTGAAGCGGCATCTACGTACGCACACCGGCGAGAAGCCATTCCAATGCCGAATATGCATGC
GCAACTTCAGTAGGCCCGACGCCCTGCCCCGCCACCTAAAAACCCACCTGAGGGGATCCTCTGCACAGTA
GTAACTAGAGACTAGAAAAAGGCCGACAAGTCCCGCTCCGCTGAAGATCCTGGCGTAATAGCGAAGAGGC
CCGCACCGATCGCCCTTCCCAACAGTTGCGCAGCCTGAATGGCGAATGGG
[124 nt withheld, positions 471-594]
C
[91 nt withheld, positions 596-686]
A
[49 nt withheld, positions 688-736]
CCTTTGACGTTGGAGTCCACGTTCTTT
[37 nt withheld, positions 764-800]
ACCCTATCTCGGTCTATTCTTTTGATTTATAA
